Addgene plasmid #139176: pSBTet(-ΔrtTA)-GB dTomato-P2A-CaMXMT
Purpose: SB-transposon with inducible expression of dTomato and Coffea arabica monomethylxathine methyltransferase via P2A self-cleaving linker in a Tet-inducible pSBTRE(-ΔrtTA)-GB backbone.
Depositing lab: Neal Devaraj. Depositing organization: University of California, San Diego (UCSD).
Backbone
  Vector backbone: pSBTet-GB
  Total vector size (bp): 7575
  Modifications to backbone: -ΔrtTA
  Vector type: Mammalian Expression ; Transposon
  Selectable markers: Blasticidin
Growth in bacteria
  Bacterial resistance: Ampicillin, 100 μg/mL
  Growth temperature: 37°C
  Growth strain: NEB Stable
  Copy number: High Copy
Gene/Insert
  Gene/Insert name: CaMXMT
  Species: Coffea arabica
  Insert size (bp): 1902
  Mutation: P131T on dTomato (Please see depositor comments)
  GenBank ID: XP_027086104
  Promoter: tight TRE-controlled CMV
  Tag / fusion protein: dTomato-P2A (N terminal on insert)
  Cloning method: Gibson Cloning
  Sequencing primers: 5′ TTCCTACCCTCGAAAGGC; 3′ GTGGTTTGTCCAAACTCATC
Terms and licenses: Academic/Nonprofit Terms; Industry Terms: Not Available to Industry
Depositor comments: SB-transposon with inducible SfiI cloning site containing dTomato-P2A-CaMXMT and constitutive expression of GFP and blasticidin resistance gene. Inducible gene expression can be stimulated by co-expression of TetOFF (e.g. tTA-advanced, TetRVP64). Found mutation P131T on dTomato, depositor confirms this is not a concern
How to cite: pSBTet(-ΔrtTA)-GB dTomato-P2A-CaMXMT was a gift from Neal Devaraj (Addgene plasmid # 139176 ; http://n2t.net/addgene:139176 ; RRID:Addgene_139176)
