[The description below was written by a language model from this plasmid's Addgene catalogue record and pLannotate feature annotations shown in this document.]
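Description:
pSBTet(-ΔrtTA)-GB dTomato-P2A-CaMXMT is a Sleeping Beauty transposon plasmid for stable, Tet-regulated transgene expression in mammalian cells, built on the pSBTet-GB backbone from which the rtTA transactivator has been deleted. In bacteria it is maintained through a high-copy ColE1/pUC-type origin and selected with ampicillin via the β-lactamase gene. The catalogue lists a total size of 7,575 bp, whereas the annotated full-sequence record is 7,272 nt. The automated feature table does not call the transposon inverted repeats or the promoter that drives the constitutive cassette, so those elements are known here only from the catalogue description.

The inducible unit is a tight TRE promoter (seven tet operators upstream of a minimal CMV promoter) driving a single open reading frame. It encodes the orange-red fluorescent protein dTomato, then a P2A self-cleaving peptide, then the Coffea arabica monomethylxanthine methyltransferase CaMXMT (MXMT1), and it ends at an SV40 polyadenylation signal. The P2A linker causes the reporter and the enzyme to be produced as separate polypeptides from one transcript, so dTomato fluorescence reports induction of the methyltransferase. The dTomato carries a P131T substitution that the depositor considers inconsequential.

A separate constitutive cassette encodes EGFP and the blasticidin S deaminase gene, followed by a rabbit β-globin poly(A) signal, which allows integrants to be identified by green fluorescence and selected with blasticidin. Because the rtTA is absent, the TRE promoter depends on a transactivator supplied separately. The depositor notes that a co-expressed Tet-OFF factor such as tTA-advanced or TetR-VP64 can stimulate expression. Genomic integration would require Sleeping Beauty transposase provided in trans, as none is annotated on the plasmid.
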