Features (pLannotate 1.2.2; 15 found; start..end, strand, type, name):
    635..1351    +  CDS            EGFP: EGFP is a basic (constitutively fluorescent) green fluorescent protein published in 1996, derived from Aequorea victoria. It is reported to be a rapidly-maturing weak dimer with moderate acid sensitivity.
   1424..1813    +  CDS            bsd: BSD_ASPTE - Experimental evidence at protein level: Swiss-Prot protein existence level 1. Catalyzes the deamination of the cytosine moiety of the antibiotics blasticidin S, cytomycin and acetylblasticidin S. From Aspergillus terreus.
   1830..1910    +  CDS            HBB (fragment): HBB_PONPY - Experimental evidence at transcript level: Swiss-Prot protein existence level 2. Involved in oxygen transport from the lung to the various peripheral tissues. From Pongo pygmaeus (Bornean orangutan).
   1981..2036    +  polyA_signal   β-globin poly(A) signal: rabbit β-globin polyadenylation signal (Gil and Proudfoot, 1987)
   2599..3187    -  rep_origin     ori: high-copy-number ColE1/pMB1/pBR322/pUC origin of replication
   3358..4218    -  CDS            AmpR: β-lactamase; bla; confers resistance to ampicillin, carbenicillin, and related antibiotics
   4219..4323    -  promoter       AmpR promoter: bla
   4350..4400    +  misc_feature   bom (fragment): basis of mobility region from pBR322
   4401..4431    -  rep_origin     M13 ori (fragment): M13 bacteriophage origin of replication; arrow indicates direction of (+) strand synthesis
   4726..5038    +  promoter       tight TRE promoter: Tet-responsive promoter PTight, consisting of seven tet operator sequences followed by the minimal CMV promoter
   5117..5818    +  CDS            dTomato: dTomato is a basic (constitutively fluorescent) orange fluorescent protein published in 2004, derived from Discosoma sp.. It is reported to be a somewhat slowly-maturing dimer with low acid sensitivity.
   5885..7018    +  CDS            MXMT1: MXMT1_COFAR - Also known as CTS1 From Coffea arabica (Arabian coffee).
   7056..7106    +  CDS            VP1_SV40 (fragment): Experimental evidence at protein level: Swiss-Prot protein existence level 1. Forms an icosahedral capsid with a T=7 symmetry and a 40 nm diameter. The capsid is composed of 72 pentamers linked to each other by disulfide bonds and associated with VP2 or VP3 proteins. Binds to N- glycolylneuraminic analog of the ganglioside GM1 on the cell surface to provide virion attachment to target cell (PubMed:18353982). Once attached, the virion is internalized by caveolin-mediated endocytosis and traffics to the endoplasmic reticulum. Inside the endoplasmic reticulum, the protein folding machinery isomer
   7103..7184    -  polyA_signal   SV40 poly(A) signal: SV40 polyadenylation signal
   7207..3       -  CDS            large T antigen (fragment) (across the origin): large T antigen from SV40 (simian virus 40)
>Addgene plasmid #139176 | pSBTet(-ΔrtTA)-GB dTomato-P2A-CaMXMT | addgene full sequence | sequence record 309363 | Addgene NGS Result
GTACCTAGGCGAGACCCTGTCTCACAAAATAAAGTAAGCCCGGACTGAGTGCGGAAAGGCGGGCCTGGCG
GGTCTGGTCTCCCCATGCGGGCCACCAGAGGCCCTGCAGCCTTCAGTCGCTTGAAGGGGTAATGGCGCTT
CCACTCACAAACATGGCGGACAGAGCGTGTGAACGAGATGAACAGCCCCTCAAAAATATGGCCGCCGAGG
CTGGACGGCCGTGCCCCAGCAGCACCGCCTCCGCGCCCCACGTGATCTCTCGCCGGGCACAGCGCTGACC
GCGGAGGTCCAACCGGAAGAATGTCCGGATTGGACATTCGGAAGAGGGCCCGCCTTCCCTGGGGAATCTC
TGCGCACGCGCAGAACGCTTCGACCAATGAAAACACAGGAAGCCGTCCGCGCAACCGCGTTGCGTCACTT
CTGCCGCCCCTGTTTCAAGGTATATAGCCGTAGACGGAACTTCGCCTTTCTCTCGGCCTTAGCGCCATTT
TTTTGGGTGAGTGTTTTTTGGTTCCTGCGTTGGGATTCCGTGTACAATCCATAGACATCTGACCTCGGCA
CTTAGCATCATCACAGCAAACTAACTGTAGCCTTTCTCTCTTTCCCTGTAGAAACCTCTGCACCTGAGGC
CACCATGTTGAGCAAGGGCGAGGAGCTGTTCACCGGGGTGGTGCCCATCCTGGTCGAGCTGGACGGCGAC
GTAAACGGCCACAAGTTCAGCGTGTCCGGCGAGGGCGAGGGCGATGCCACCTACGGCAAGCTGACCCTGA
AGTTCATCTGCACCACCGGCAAGCTGCCCGTGCCCTGGCCCACCCTCGTGACCACCCTGACCTACGGCGT
GCAGTGCTTCAGCCGCTACCCCGACCACATGAAGCAGCACGACTTCTTCAAGTCCGCCATGCCCGAAGGC
TACGTCCAGGAGCGCACCATCTTCTTCAAGGACGACGGCAACTACAAGACCCGCGCCGAGGTGAAGTTCG
AGGGCGACACCCTGGTGAACCGCATCGAGCTGAAGGGCATCGACTTCAAGGAGGACGGCAACATCCTGGG
GCACAAGCTGGAGTACAACTACAACAGCCACAACGTCTATATCATGGCCGACAAGCAGAAGAACGGCATC
AAGGTGAACTTCAAGATCCGCCACAACATCGAGGACGGCAGCGTGCAGCTCGCCGACCACTACCAGCAGA
ACACCCCCATCGGCGACGGCCCCGTGCTGCTGCCCGACAACCACTACCTGAGCACCCAGTCCGCCCTGAG
CAAAGACCCCAACGAGAAGCGCGATCACATGGTCCTGCTGGAGTTCGTGACCGCCGCCGGGATCACTCTC
GGCATGGACGAGCTGTACAAGGGCAGTGGAGCTACTAACTTCAGCCTGCTGAAGCAGGCTGGTGACGTCG
AGGAGAATCCTGGCCCCATGGCCATGCCTTTGTCTCAAGAAGAATCCACCCTCATTGAAAGAGCAACGGC
TACAATCAACAGCATCCCCATCTCTGAAGACTACAGCGTCGCCAGCGCAGCTCTCTCTAGCGACGGCCGC
ATCTTCACTGGTGTCAATGTATATCATTTTACTGGGGGACCTTGTGCAGAACTCGTGGTGCTGGGCACTG
CTGCTGCTGCGGCAGCTGGCAACCTGACTTGTATCGTCGCGATCGGAAATGAGAACAGGGGCATCTTGAG
CCCCTGCGGACGGTGCCGACAGGTGCTTCTCGATCTGCATCCTGGGATCAAAGCCATAGTGAAGGACAGT
GATGGACAGCCGACGGCAGTTGGGATTCGTGAATTGCTGCCCTCTGGTTATGTGTGGGAGGGCTAATTCG
AAGGCCTGTCGTGAATTCACTCCTCAGGTGCAGGCTGCCTATCAGAAGGTGGTGGCTGGTGTGGCCAATG
CCCTGGCTCACAAATACCACTGAGATCTTTTTCCCTCTGCCAAAAATTATGGGGACATCATGAAGCCCCT
TGAGCATCTGACTTCTGGCTAATAAAGGAAATTTATTTTCATTGCAATAGTGTGTTGGAATTTTTTGTGT
CTCTCACTCGGAAGGACATATGGGAGGGCAAATCATTTAAAACATCAGAATGAGTATTTGGTTTAGAGTT
TGGCAACATATGCCATATGCTGGCTGCCATGAACTAGCTACTCGGGACCCCTTACCGAAACATCGCCGCA
TTCTGCAGAGGAGTCGAGTGTATGTAAACTTCTGACCCACTGGGAATGTGATGAAAGAAATAAAAGCTGA
AATGAATCATTCTCTCTACTATTATTCTGATATTTCACATTCTTAAAATAAAGTGGTGATCCTAACTGAC
CTAAGACAGGGAATTTTTACTAGGATTAAATGTCAGGAATTGTGAAAAAGTGAGTTTAAATGTATTTGGC
TAAGGTGTATGTAAACTTCCGACTTCAACTGTATAGGGATCCGCTTCCTCGCTCACTGACTCGCTGCGCT
CGGTCGTTCGGCTGCGGCGAGCGGTATCAGCTCACTCAAAGGCGGTAATACGGTTATCCACAGAATCAGG
GGATAACGCAGGAAAGAACATGTGAGCAAAAGGCCAGCAAAAGGCCAGGAACCGTAAAAAGGCCGCGTTG
CTGGCGTTTTTCCATAGGCTCCGCCCCCCTGACGAGCATCACAAAAATCGACGCTCAAGTCAGAGGTGGC
GAAACCCGACAGGACTATAAAGATACCAGGCGTTTCCCCCTGGAAGCTCCCTCGTGCGCTCTCCTGTTCC
GACCCTGCCGCTTACCGGATACCTGTCCGCCTTTCTCCCTTCGGGAAGCGTGGCGCTTTCTCATAGCTCA
CGCTGTAGGTATCTCAGTTCGGTGTAGGTCGTTCGCTCCAAGCTGGGCTGTGTGCACGAACCCCCCGTTC
AGCCCGACCGCTGCGCCTTATCCGGTAACTATCGTCTTGAGTCCAACCCGGTAAGACACGACTTATCGCC
ACTGGCAGCAGCCACTGGTAACAGGATTAGCAGAGCGAGGTATGTAGGCGGTGCTACAGAGTTCTTGAAG
TGGTGGCCTAACTACGGCTACACTAGAAGAACAGTATTTGGTATCTGCGCTCTGCTGAAGCCAGTTACCT
TCGGAAAAAGAGTTGGTAGCTCTTGATCCGGCAAACAAACCACCGCTGGTAGCGGTGGTTTTTTTGTTTG
CAAGCAGCAGATTACGCGCAGAAAAAAAGGATCTCAAGAAGATCCTTTGATCTTTTCTACGGGGTCTGAC
GCTCAGTGGAACGAAAACTCACGTTAAGGGATTTTGGTCATGAGATTATCAAAAAGGATCTTCACCTAGA
TCCTTTTAAATTAAAAATGAAGTTTTAAATCAATCTAAAGTATATATGAGTAAACTTGGTCTGACAGTTA
CCAATGCTTAATCAGTGAGGCACCTATCTCAGCGATCTGTCTATTTCGTTCATCCATAGTTGCCTGACTC
CCCGTCGTGTAGATAACTACGATACGGGAGGGCTTACCATCTGGCCCCAGTGCTGCAATGATACCGCGAG
ACCCACGCTCACCGGCTCCAGATTTATCAGCAATAAACCAGCCAGCCGGAAGGGCCGAGCGCAGAAGTGG
TCCTGCAACTTTATCCGCCTCCATCCAGTCTATTAATTGTTGCCGGGAAGCTAGAGTAAGTAGTTCGCCA
GTTAATAGTTTGCGCAACGTTGTTGCCATTGCTACAGGCATCGTGGTGTCACGCTCGTCGTTTGGTATGG
CTTCATTCAGCTCCGGTTCCCAACGATCAAGGCGAGTTACATGATCCCCCATGTTGTGCAAAAAAGCGGT
TAGCTCCTTCGGTCCTCCGATCGTTGTCAGAAGTAAGTTGGCCGCAGTGTTATCACTCATGGTTATGGCA
GCACTGCATAATTCTCTTACTGTCATGCCATCCGTAAGATGCTTTTCTGTGACTGGTGAGTACTCAACCA
AGTCATTCTGAGAATAGTGTATGCGGCGACCGAGTTGCTCTTGCCCGGCGTCAATACGGGATAATACCGC
GCCACATAGCAGAACTTTAAAAGTGCTCATCATTGGAAAACGTTCTTCGGGGCGAAAACTCTCAAGGATC
TTACCGCTGTTGAGATCCAGTTCGATGTAACCCACTCGTGCACCCAACTGATCTTCAGCATCTTTTACTT
TCACCAGCGTTTCTGGGTGAGCAAAAACAGGAAGGCAAAATGCCGCAAAAAAGGGAATAAGGGCGACACG
GAAATGTTGAATACTCATACTCTTCCTTTTTCAATATTATTGAAGCATTTATCAGGGTTATTGTCTCATG
AGCGGATACATATTTGAATGTATTTAGAAAAATAAACAAATAGGGGTTCCGCGCACATTTCCCCGAAAAG
TGCCACCTGATGCGGTGTGAAATACCGCACAGATGCGTAAGGAGAAAATACCGCATCAGGAAATTGTAAG
CGTTAATATTTTGTTAAAATTGGATCCCTATACAGTTGAAGTCGGAAGTTTACATACACTTAAGTTGGAG
TCATTAAAACTCGTTTTTCAACTACTCCACAAATTTCTTGTTAACAAACAATAGTTTTGGCAAGTCAGTT
AGGACATCTACTTTGTGCATGACACAAGTCATTTTTCCAACAATTGTTTACAGACAGATTATTTCACTTA
TAATTCACTGTATCACAATTCCAGTGGGTCAGAAGTTTACATACACTAAGTTCGACTCCTCTGCAGAATG
CGGCGATGTTTCGGTAAGGGGTCCGCTATCTAGACGAGTTTACTCCCTATCAGTGATAGAGAACGTATGT
CGAGTTTACTCCCTATCAGTGATAGAGAACGATGTCGAGTTTACTCCCTATCAGTGATAGAGAACGTATG
TCGAGTTTACTCCCTATCAGTGATAGAGAACGTATGTCGAGTTTACTCCCTATCAGTGATAGAGAACGTA
TGTCGAGTTTATCCCTATCAGTGATAGAGAACGTATGTCGAGTTTACTCCCTATCAGTGATAGAGAACGT
ATGTCGATTAGGCGTGTACGGTGGGCGCCTATAAAAGCAGAGCTCGTTTAGTGAACCGTCAGATCGCCTG
GAGCCAATTCCAACTCTTTTGCCTTATACCTACTTTCCGTACCACTTCCTACCCTCGAAAGGCCTCTGAG
GCCACCATGTTGAGCAAGGGCGAGGAGGTCATCAAAGAGTTCATGCGCTTCAAGGTGCGCATGGAGGGCT
CCATGAACGGCCATGAGTTCGAGATCGAGGGCGAGGGCGAGGGCCGCCCCTACGAGGGCACCCAGACCGC
CAAGCTGAAGGTGACCAAGGGCGGCCCCCTGCCCTTCGCCTGGGACATCCTGTCCCCCCAGTTCATGTAC
GGCTCCAAGGCGTACGTGAAGCACCCCGCCGACATCCCCGATTACAAGAAGCTGTCCTTCCCCGAGGGCT
TCAAGTGGGAGCGCGTGATGAACTTCGAGGACGGCGGTCTGGTGACCGTGACCCAGGACTCCTCCCTGCA
GGACGGCACGCTGATCTACAAGGTGAAGATGCGCGGCACCAACTTCACCCCCGACGGCCCCGTAATGCAG
AAGAAGACAATGGGCTGGGAGGCCTCCACCGAGCGCCTGTACCCCCGCGACGGCGTGCTGAAGGGCGAGA
TCCACCAGGCCCTGAAGCTGAAGGACGGCGGCCACTACCTGGTGGAGTTCAAGACCATCTACATGGCCAA
GAAGCCCGTGCAACTGCCCGGCTACTACTACGTGGACACCAAGCTGGACATCACCTCACACAACGAGGAC
TACACCATCGTGGAACAGTACGAGCGCTCCGAGGGCCGCCACCACCTGTTCCTGTACGGCATGGACGAGC
TGTACAAGGGCAGTGGAGCTACTAACTTCAGCCTGCTGAAGCAGGCTGGTGACGTCGAGGAGAATCCTGG
CCCCATGGAACTGCAAGAGGTGCTGCACATGAACGAAGGCGAGGGCGATACCAGCTACGCCAAGAACGCC
AGCTACAATCTGGCCCTGGCCAAAGTGAAGCCCTTCCTGGAACAGTGCATCAGAGAGCTGCTGCGGGCCA
ACCTGCCTAACATCAACAAGTGCATCAAGGTGGCCGACCTGGGCTGTGCCTCTGGACCTAATACTCTGCT
GACCGTGCGGGACATCGTGCAGAGCATCGACAAAGTGGGCCAAGAGGAAAAGAACGAGCTGGAACGGCCT
ACCATCCAGATCTTTCTGAACGACCTGTTCCAGAACGACTTCAACAGCGTGTTCAAGCTGCTGCCCAGCT
TCTACCGGAAGCTGGAAAAAGAGAACGGCCGGAAGATCGGCTCCTGCCTGATTTCTGCCATGCCTGGCAG
CTTTTACGGCCGGCTGTTCCCCGAGGAATCCATGCACTTTCTGCACAGCTGCTACAGCGTGCACTGGCTG
TCTCAGGTGCCATCTGGCCTGGTTATCGAACTCGGCATCGGAGCCAACAAGGGCAGCATCTACAGCAGCA
AGGGCTGCAGACCTCCAGTGCAGAAGGCCTACCTGGACCAGTTCACCAAGGACTTCACCACCTTTCTGCG
GATCCACAGCAAAGAGCTGTTCAGCCGGGGCAGAATGCTGCTGACATGCATCTGCAAGGTGGACGAGTTC
GACGAGCCCAATCCACTGGACCTGCTGGACATGGCCATCAACGACCTGATCGTGGAAGGCCTGCTGGAAG
AAGAAAAGCTGGACAGCTTCAACATCCCGTTCTTCACCCCTAGCGCCGAGGAAGTGAAGTGCATTGTGGA
AGAGGAAGGCAGCTGCGAGATCCTGTACCTGGAAACCTTCAAGGCCCACTACGACGCCGCCTTCAGCATC
GACGATGATTACCCTGTGCGGAGCCACGAGCAGATCAAGGCCGAATATGTGGCCAGCCTGATCAGAAGCG
TGTACGAGCCTATCCTGGCCAGCCACTTTGGCGAGGCCATCATGCCTGATCTGTTCCACAGACTGGCCAA
GCACGCCGCTAAAGTGCTGCATATGGGCAAGGGATGCTACAACAACCTGATCATCAGCCTGGCCAAGAAG
CCCGAGAAGTCCGACGTGTAATTCGAAGGCCTGTCAGGCCAAGCTTCCATCGATAGACATGATAAGATAC
ATTGATGAGTTTGGACAAACCACAACAAGAATGCAGTGAAAAAAATGCTTTATTTGTGAAATTTGTGATG
CTATTGCTTTATTTGTAACCATTATAAGCTGCAATAAACAAGTTAACAACAACAATTGCATTCATTTTAT
GTTTCAGGTTCAGGGGGAGATGTGGGAGGTTTTTTAAAGCAAGTAAAACCTCTACAAATGTG
